>Addgene plasmid #135965 | pAAV-CMV-SauriCas9-Puro | addgene full sequence | sequence record 292683 | Addgene NGS Result
CCTGCAGGCAGCTGCGCGCTCGCTCGCTCACTGAGGCCGCCCGGGCGTCGGGCGACCTTTGGTCGCCCGG
CCTCAGTGAGCGAGCGAGCGCGCAGAGAGGGAGTGGCCAACTCCATCACTAGGGGTTCCTGCGGCCTCTA
GACTCGAGGCGTTGACATTGATTATTGACTAGTTATTAATAGTAATCAATTACGGGGTCATTAGTTCATA
GCCCATATATGGAGTTCCGCGTTACATAACTTACGGTAAATGGCCCGCCTGGCTGACCGCCCAACGACCC
CCGCCCATTGACGTCAATAATGACGTATGTTCCCATAGTAACGCCAATAGGGACTTTCCATTGACGTCAA
TGGGTGGAGTATTTACGGTAAACTGCCCACTTGGCAGTACATCAAGTGTATCATATGCCAAGTACGCCCC
CTATTGACGTCAATGACGGTAAATGGCCCGCCTGGCATTATGCCCAGTACATGACCTTATGGGACTTTCC
TACTTGGCAGTACATCTACGTATTAGTCATCGCTATTACCATGGTGATGCGGTTTTGGCAGTACATCAAT
GGGCGTGGATAGCGGTTTGACTCACGGGGATTTCCAAGTCTCCACCCCATTGACGTCAATGGGAGTTTGT
TTTGGCACCAAAATCAACGGGACTTTCCAAAATGTCGTAACAACTCCGCCCCATTGACGCAAATGGGCGG
TAGGCGTGTACGGTGGGAGGTCTATATAAGCAGAGCTCTCTGGCTAACTACCGGTGCCACCATGGCCCCA
AAGAAGAAGCGGAAGGTCGGTATCCACGGAGTCCCAGCAGCCCAGGAGAACCAGCAGAAGCAGAACTACA
TCCTGGGCCTGGACATCGGAATCACCAGCGTCGGCTACGGACTGATCGATAGCAAGACAAGAGAAGTGAT
CGACGCCGGCGTTAGACTCTTTCCAGAAGCTGATAGCGAGAACAACTCCAACCGCAGAAGCAAGCGGGGC
GCCAGACGGTTAAAACGGAGAAGAATCCACCGGCTGAACCGGGTCAAAGACCTGCTCGCTGATTACCAGA
TGATCGATCTTAACAATGTTCCTAAGAGCACCGACCCCTACACCATCAGAGTGAAGGGCCTCCGGGAGCC
TCTGACAAAAGAAGAATTCGCCATCGCCCTCCTGCATATCGCTAAGAGAAGAGGCCTGCACAACATCAGT
GTGTCCATGGGCGACGAAGAGCAGGACAATGAACTGAGCACCAAGCAGCAGCTGCAAAAGAATGCCCAGC
AACTGCAGGACAAGTATGTGTGCGAACTGCAGTTAGAACGGCTGACCAACATCAACAAGGTCAGAGGCGA
GAAGAACAGATTTAAGACAGAGGACTTTGTGAAAGAAGTGAAACAGCTGTGCGAAACCCAGAGACAGTAC
CACAACATCGACGACCAATTCATCCAGCAGTACATCGACCTGGTGTCTACAAGACGGGAGTACTTCGAGG
GCCCCGGCAACGGCTCTCCATACGGCTGGGACGGCGACCTGCTGAAGTGGTACGAGAAGCTGATGGGCAG
ATGCACCTATTTCCCCGAAGAACTGAGGTCCGTGAAGTACGCCTACAGCGCCGACCTCTTCAACGCCCTG
AACGACCTGAACAACCTCGTTGTGACCAGGGATGACAATCCAAAGCTTGAGTACTACGAGAAGTACCACA
TTATTGAGAACGTGTTCAAGCAAAAGAAGAATCCCACACTCAAACAAATCGCCAAAGAGATCGGCGTGCA
AGATTACGACATCCGGGGCTATAGAATCACAAAGAGCGGCAAACCTCAGTTCACCTCTTTTAAGCTGTAT
CACGACCTGAAGAACATCTTCGAGCAGGCCAAATACCTGGAAGATGTGGAAATGCTGGACGAGATCGCCA
AGATCCTGACCATCTACCAGGATGAGATTAGCATCAAGAAAGCCCTGGACCAGCTGCCCGAACTGCTGAC
AGAGAGCGAGAAATCTCAGATCGCACAGCTCACCGGCTATACAGGCACCCACAGACTGAGCCTGAAGTGC
ATCCACATTGTGATCGACGAGCTGTGGGAGAGCCCCGAGAACCAGATGGAAATCTTTACCAGACTGAATC
TGAAACCTAAGAAGGTGGAAATGAGCGAGATCGACAGCATACCCACCACCCTGGTCGACGAGTTCATCCT
CTCACCTGTGGTGAAGCGGGCCTTCATCCAGAGCATCAAGGTAATCAACGCAGTGATCAATCGGTTCGGC
CTGCCAGAGGACATCATCATCGAGCTGGCCAGAGAAAAGAATAGCAAGGATCGGAGAAAGTTCATTAACA
AGCTGCAGAAACAAAATGAGGCCACAAGAAAGAAAATCGAACAGCTGCTGGCCAAGTACGGCAACACCAA
TGCCAAGTACATGATCGAGAAGATCAAGCTGCACGACATGCAGGAGGGCAAGTGCCTGTACAGCCTGGAG
GCTATTCCTCTGGAAGACCTGCTGAGCAACCCGACACACTACGAAGTTGACCACATTATCCCCAGATCTG
TGAGCTTTGACAACAGCCTGAACAACAAAGTGCTGGTGAAACAAAGCGAAAACAGCAAGAAGGGCAATCG
CACCCCTTACCAGTACCTGAGCAGCAACGAGTCTAAGATTAGCTACAACCAGTTTAAGCAGCACATCCTG
AACCTGAGCAAGGCCAAGGACAGAATCAGCAAGAAAAAAAGAGATATGCTGCTGGAAGAGAGAGATATCA
ACAAGTTCGAAGTGCAGAAGGAATTCATTAACCGGAACCTGGTGGATACACGGTACGCCACCAGAGAACT
GTCTAACCTGCTGAAGACCTACTTCAGCACCCATGACTACGCCGTGAAGGTGAAGACCATCAACGGCGGC
TTCACTAACCACCTGAGGAAGGTGTGGGATTTCAAGAAGCACAGAAACCACGGCTACAAGCACCACGCCG
AAGATGCCCTGGTGATCGCCAACGCCGACTTCCTGTTTAAGACACATAAGGCCCTGCGGAGAACCGATAA
GATCCTGGAACAACCTGGCCTGGAAGTGAATGATACAACCGTGAAAGTGGACACCGAGGAAAAATACCAG
GAGCTGTTCGAGACACCTAAGCAAGTGAAGAACATCAAGCAGTTCCGGGACTTCAAGTACAGCCACCGAG
TGGACAAGAAGCCTAACCGGCAGCTTATCAACGACACACTGTACTCCACCAGAGAGATTGATGGCGAAAC
CTACGTGGTGCAGACCCTTAAGGATCTGTACGCCAAGGACAACGAGAAAGTGAAGAAGCTGTTCACCGAA
AGACCTCAGAAGATCCTGATGTACCAGCACGACCCTAAGACCTTCGAGAAACTGATGACAATCCTGAACC
AGTACGCTGAGGCCAAGAACCCTCTGGCTGCTTATTACGAGGACAAAGGCGAGTACGTGACCAAGTACGC
CAAGAAAGGCAATGGACCTGCCATCCACAAGATCAAGTATATCGATAAGAAGCTTGGATCTTACCTGGAT
GTTAGCAACAAGTATCCTGAGACACAGAACAAGCTTGTGAAGCTGTCCCTGAAGAGCTTTAGATTCGACA
TCTACAAGTGTGAACAGGGCTACAAGATGGTGTCCATCGGATACCTGGACGTGCTGAAGAAAGATAACTA
CTACTACATCCCTAAGGACAAGTACGAGGCCGAGAAGCAGAAAAAGAAGATCAAGGAATCTGATCTTTTT
GTGGGCAGCTTCTACTACAACGACCTCATCATGTACGAGGATGAACTGTTCAGAGTGATAGGAGTGAACA
GCGACATCAACAATCTGGTTGAGCTAAACATGGTCGACATTACCTACAAGGACTTCTGCGAGGTGAACAA
CGTGACAGGCGAGAAAAGAATCAAAAAGACTATCGGCAAGCGCGTGGTCCTGATCGAGAAGTACACCACA
GATATTCTAGGCAACCTGTACAAGACTCCCCTGCCTAAGAAGCCCCAGCTTATCTTCAAGCGGGGAGAAC
TGAAAAGGCCGGCGGCCACGAAAAAGGCCGGCCAGGCAAAAAAGAAAAAGGGATCCGCTAGCGGCAGCGG
CGCCACCAACTTCAGCCTGCTGAAGCAGGCCGGCGACGTGGAGGAGAACCCCGGCCCCATGACCGAGTAC
AAGCCCACGGTGCGCCTCGCCACCCGCGACGACGTCCCCAGGGCCGTACGCACCCTCGCCGCCGCGTTCG
CCGACTACCCCGCCACGCGCCACACCGTCGATCCGGACCGCCACATCGAGCGGGTCACCGAGCTGCAAGA
ACTCTTCCTCACGCGCGTCGGGCTCGACATCGGCAAGGTGTGGGTCGCGGACGACGGCGCCGCGGTGGCG
GTCTGGACCACGCCGGAGAGCGTCGAAGCGGGGGCGGTGTTCGCCGAGATCGGCCCGCGCATGGCCGAGT
TGAGCGGTTCCCGGCTGGCCGCGCAGCAACAGATGGAAGGCCTCCTGGCGCCGCACCGGCCCAAGGAGCC
CGCGTGGTTCCTGGCCACCGTCGGAGTCTCGCCCGACCACCAGGGCAAGGGTCTGGGCAGCGCCGTCGTG
CTCCCCGGAGTGGAGGCGGCCGAGCGCGCCGGGGTGCCCGCCTTCCTGGAAACCTCCGCGCCCCGCAACC
TCCCCTTCTACGAGCGGCTCGGCTTCACCGTCACCGCCGACGTCGAGGTGCCCGAAGGACCGCGCACCTG
GTGCATGACCCGCAAGCCCGGTGCCTACCCATACGATGTTCCAGATTACGCTTACCCATACGATGTTCCA
GATTACGCTTACCCATACGATGTTCCAGATTACGCTTAAGAATTCCTAGAGCTCGCTGATCAGCCTCGAC
TGTGCCTTCTAGTTGCCAGCCATCTGTTGTTTGCCCCTCCCCCGTGCCTTCCTTGACCCTGGAAGGTGCC
ACTCCCACTGTCCTTTCCTAATAAAATGAGGAAATTGCATCGCATTGTCTGAGTAGGTGTCATTCTATTC
TGGGGGGTGGGGTGGGGCAGGACAGCAAGGGGGAGGATTGGGAAGAGAATAGCAGGCATGCTGGGGAGGT
ACCGAGGGCCTATTTCCCATGATTCCTTCATATTTGCATATACGATACAAGGCTGTTAGAGAGATAATTG
GAATTAATTTGACTGTAAACACAAAGATATTAGTACAAAATACGTGACGTAGAAAGTAATAATTTCTTGG
GTAGTTTGCAGTTTTAAAATTATGTTTTAAAATGGACTATCATATGCTTACCGTAACTTGAAAGTATTTC
GATTTCTTGGCTTTATATATCTTGTGGAAAGGACGAAACACCGGAGACCACGGCAGGTCTCAGTTTTAGT
ACTCTGGAAACAGAATCTACTAAAACAAGGCAAAATGCCGTGTTTATCTCGTCAACTTGTTGGCGAGATT
TTTGCGGCCGCAGGAACCCCTAGTGATGGAGTTGGCCACTCCCTCTCTGCGCGCTCGCTCGCTCACTGAG
GCCGGGCGACCAAAGGTCGCCCGACGCCCGGGCTTTGCCCGGGCGGCCTCAGTGAGCGAGCGAGCGCGCA
GCTGCCTGCAGGGGCGCCTGATGCGGTATTTTCTCCTTACGCATCTGTGCGGTATTTCACACCGCATA
[95 nt withheld, positions 5599-5693]
T
[46 nt withheld, positions 5695-5740]
C
[141 nt withheld, positions 5742-5882]
CCTTTGACGTTGGAGTCCACGTTCTTT
[37 nt withheld, positions 5910-5946]
ACTCTATCTCGGGCTATTCTTTTGATTTATAAGGGATTTTGCCGATTTCGGTCTATTGGTTAAAAAATGA
GCTGATTTAACAAAAATTTAACGCGAATTTTAACAAAATATTAACGTTTACAATTTTATGGTGCACTCTC
AGTACAATCTGCTCTGATGCCGCATAGTTAAGCCAGCCCCGACACCCGCCAACACCCGCTGACGCGCCCT
GACGGGCTTGTCTGCTCCCGGCATCCGCTTACAGACAAGCTGTGACCGTCTCCGGGAGCTGCATGTGTCA
GAGGTTTTCACCGTCATCACCGAAACGCGCGAGACGAAAGGGCCTCGTGATACGCCTATTTTTATAGGTT
AATGTCATGATAATAATGGTTTCTTAGACGTCAGGTGGCACTTTTCGGGGAAATGTGCGCGGAACCCCTA
TTTGTTTATTTTTCTAAATACATTCAAATATGTATCCGCTCATGAGACAATAACCCTGATAAATGCTTCA
ATAATATTGAAAAAGGAAGAGTATGAGTATTCAACATTTCCGTGTCGCCCTTATTCCCTTTTTTGCGGCA
TTTTGCCTTCCTGTTTTTGCTCACCCAGAAACGCTGGTGAAAGTAAAAGATGCTGAAGATCAGTTGGGTG
CACGAGTGGGTTACATCGAACTGGATCTCAACAGCGGTAAGATCCTTGAGAGTTTTCGCCCCGAAGAACG
TTTTCCAATGATGAGCACTTTTAAAGTTCTGCTATGTGGCGCGGTATTATCCCGTATTGACGCCGGGCAA
GAGCAACTCGGTCGCCGCATACACTATTCTCAGAATGACTTGGTTGAGTACTCACCAGTCACAGAAAAGC
ATCTTACGGATGGCATGACAGTAAGAGAATTATGCAGTGCTGCCATAACCATGAGTGATAACACTGCGGC
CAACTTACTTCTGACAACGATCGGAGGACCGAAGGAGCTAACCGCTTTTTTGCACAACATGGGGGATCAT
GTAACTCGCCTTGATCGTTGGGAACCGGAGCTGAATGAAGCCATACCAAACGACGAGCGTGACACCACGA
TGCCTGTAGCAATGGCAACAACGTTGCGCAAACTATTAACTGGCGAACTACTTACTCTAGCTTCCCGGCA
ACAATTAATAGACTGGATGGAGGCGGATAAAGTTGCAGGACCACTTCTGCGCTCGGCCCTTCCGGCTGGC
TGGTTTATTGCTGATAAATCTGGAGCCGGTGAGCGTGGAAGCCGCGGTATCATTGCAGCACTGGGGCCAG
ATGGTAAGCCCTCCCGTATCGTAGTTATCTACACGACGGGGAGTCAGGCAACTATGGATGAACGAAATAG
ACAGATCGCTGAGATAGGTGCCTCACTGATTAAGCATTGGTAACTGTCAGACCAAGTTTACTCATATATA
CTTTAGATTGATTTAAAACTTCATTTTTAATTTAAAAGGATCTAGGTGAAGATCCTTTTTGATAATCTCA
TGACCAAAATCCCTTAACGTGAGTTTTCGTTCCACTGAGCGTCAGACCCCGTAGAAAAGATCAAAGGATC
TTCTTGAGATCCTTTTTTTCTGCGCGTAATCTGCTGCTTGCAAACAAAAAAACCACCGCTACCAGCGGTG
GTTTGTTTGCCGGATCAAGAGCTACCAACTCTTTTTCCGAAGGTAACTGGCTTCAGCAGAGCGCAGATAC
CAAATACTGTTCTTCTAGTGTAGCCGTAGTTAGGCCACCACTTCAAGAACTCTGTAGCACCGCCTACATA
CCTCGCTCTGCTAATCCTGTTACCAGTGGCTGCTGCCAGTGGCGATAAGTCGTGTCTTACCGGGTTGGAC
TCAAGACGATAGTTACCGGATAAGGCGCAGCGGTCGGGCTGAACGGGGGGTTCGTGCACACAGCCCAGCT
TGGAGCGAACGACCTACACCGAACTGAGATACCTACAGCGTGAGCTATGAGAAAGCGCCACGCTTCCCGA
AGGGAGAAAGGCGGACAGGTATCCGGTAAGCGGCAGGGTCGGAACAGGAGAGCGCACGAGGGAGCTTCCA
GGGGGAAACGCCTGGTATCTTTATAGTCCTGTCGGGTTTCGCCACCTCTGACTTGAGCGTCGATTTTTGT
GATGCTCGTCAGGGGGGCGGAGCCTATGGAAAAACGCCAGCAACGCGGCCTTTTTACGGTTCCTGGCCTT
TTGCTGGCCTTTTGCTCACATGT
Features (pLannotate 1.2.2; 21 found; start..end, strand, type, name):
     12..39      +  repeat_region  AAV2 ITR (fragment): inverted terminal repeat of adeno-associated virus serotype 2 inverted
     68..95      +  repeat_region  AAV2 ITR (fragment): inverted terminal repeat of adeno-associated virus serotype 2 inverted
    154..533     +  enhancer       CMV enhancer: human cytomegalovirus immediate early enhancer
    534..737     +  promoter       CMV promoter: human cytomegalovirus (CMV) immediate early promoter
    828..3986    +  CDS            cas9: CAS9_STAAU - Experimental evidence at protein level: Swiss-Prot protein existence level 1. CRISPR (clustered regularly interspaced short palindromic repeat) is an adaptive immune system that provides protection against mobile genetic elements (viruses, transposable elements and conjugative plasmids). CRISPR clusters contain spacers, sequences complementary to antecedent mobile elements, and target invading nucleic acids. CRISPR clusters are transcribed and processed into CRISPR RNA (crRNA). In type II CRISPR systems correct processing of pre-crRNA requires a trans- encoded small RNA (tracrRNA)
   3993..4040    +  CDS            nucleoplasmin NLS: bipartite nuclear localization signal from nucleoplasmin
   4119..4716    +  CDS            PuroR (fragment): puromycin N-acetyltransferase; pac from Streptomyces; confers resistance to puromycin
   4716..4732    +  CDS            3xHA (fragment): three tandem HA epitope tags
   4743..4759    +  CDS            3xHA (fragment): three tandem HA epitope tags
   4770..4798    +  CDS            3xHA (fragment): three tandem HA epitope tags
   4830..4941    +  polyA_signal   bGH poly(A) signal: bovine growth hormone polyadenylation signal
   5044..5284    +  promoter       U6 promoter: RNA polymerase III promoter for human U6 snRNA
   5313..5388    +  misc_RNA       Sa gRNA scaffold: guide RNA scaffold for the Staphylococcus aureus CRISPR/Cas9 system
   5402..5542    +  repeat_region  AAV2 ITR: inverted terminal repeat of adeno-associated virus serotype 2 inverted
   5547..5598    -  misc_feature   bom (fragment): basis of mobility region from pBR322
   5617..6072    +  rep_origin     f1 ori (sequence partly withheld): f1 bacteriophage origin of replication; arrow indicates direction of (+) strand synthesis
   6073..6122    -  misc_feature   bom (fragment): basis of mobility region from pBR322
   6224..6259    -  CDS            rop (fragment): Rop protein, which maintains plasmids at low copy number; rop
   6354..6458    +  promoter       AmpR promoter: bla
   6459..7319    +  CDS            AmpR: β-lactamase; bla; confers resistance to ampicillin, carbenicillin, and related antibiotics
   7490..8078    +  rep_origin     ori: high-copy-number ColE1/pMB1/pBR322/pUC origin of replication
