[The description below was written by a language model from this plasmid's Addgene catalogue record and pLannotate feature annotations shown in this document.]
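Description:
pAAV-CMV-SauriCas9-Puro is an all-in-one AAV2 ITR-based mammalian expression plasmid that carries the compact Cas9 ortholog from Staphylococcus auricularis (SauriCas9) together with an empty sgRNA cloning position. It is catalogued as an empty backbone because the user supplies the guide sequence. In bacteria it is maintained at high copy through a ColE1/pUC-type origin and selected with ampicillin via the β-lactamase gene. An f1 phage origin is also present, and small bom and rop fragments are backbone remnants.

Between the ITRs, the human CMV immediate-early enhancer and promoter drive the Cas9 open reading frame. The automated annotation labels this by homology to the Staphylococcus aureus protein, but the catalogue identifies it as SauriCas9. The coding sequence is followed by a bipartite nucleoplasmin nuclear localization signal. Downstream lie a puromycin N-acetyltransferase sequence and segments matching a 3xHA epitope tag, and the unit ends at a bovine growth hormone polyadenylation signal. No separate promoter is annotated for the puromycin gene, which suggests co-expression from the CMV transcript. However, the feature table does not annotate the element linking it to Cas9. A second cassette places a human U6 RNA polymerase III promoter upstream of an S. aureus-type guide RNA scaffold, with a short unannotated gap between them where a spacer would presumably be inserted.

One ITR is annotated in full, while the other is detected only as short fragments in the sequencing result. The plasmid is intended for genome editing in mammalian cells, with puromycin enrichment of transfected cells. The ITR-flanked layout allows packaging into AAV in principle.
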