Addgene plasmid #135965: pAAV-CMV-SauriCas9-Puro
Purpose: (Empty Backbone) Expresses SauriCas9 and puromycin resistance genes, and cloning backbone for sgRNA
Depositing lab: Yongming Wang. Depositing organization: Fudan University. Publication: A compact Cas9 ortholog from Staphylococcus Auricularis (SauriCas9) expands the DNA targeting scope. Hu Z, Wang S, Zhang C, Gao N, Li M, Wang D, Wang D, Liu D, Liu H, Ong SG, Wang H, Wang Y. PLoS Biol. 2020 Mar 30;18(3):e3000686. doi: 10.1371/journal.pbio.3000686. eCollection 2020 Mar. PubMed 32226015.
Backbone
  Vector backbone: AAV2 ITR vector
  Vector type: Mammalian Expression, AAV
  Selectable markers: Puromycin
Growth in bacteria
  Bacterial resistance: Ampicillin, 100 μg/mL
  Growth temperature: 37°C
  Growth strain: NEB Stable
  Copy number: High Copy
Gene/Insert
  Gene/Insert name: None
Terms and licenses: Academic/Nonprofit Terms; Industry Terms: Not Available to Industry
How to cite: pAAV-CMV-SauriCas9-Puro was a gift from Yongming Wang (Addgene plasmid # 135965 ; http://n2t.net/addgene:135965 ; RRID:Addgene_135965)
